Addgene plasmid #135340: 1010-AIDx-CP
Purpose: Expression of circular permutant of nSpyCas9 at amino acid position 1010 encoding truncated human cytosine deaminase, hAIDx, at the C-terminus.
Depositing lab: Alex Hewitt. Depositing organization: University of Tasmania. Publication: Engineering domain-inlaid SaCas9 adenine base editors with reduced RNA off-targets and increased on-target DNA editing. Nguyen Tran MT, Mohd Khalid MKN, Wang Q, Walker JKR, Lidgerwood GE, Dilworth KL, Lisowski L, Pebay A, Hewitt AW. Nat Commun. 2020 Sep 25;11(1):4871. doi: 10.1038/s41467-020-18715-y. PubMed 32978399.
Backbone
  Vector backbone: pcDNA3.1(+)
  Vector type: Mammalian Expression, CRISPR
  Selectable markers: Blasticidin
Growth in bacteria
  Bacterial resistance: Ampicillin, 100 μg/mL
  Growth temperature: 30°C
  Growth strain: NEB Stable
  Copy number: High Copy
Gene/Insert
  Gene/Insert name: CP 1010 nSpyCas9 -hAIDx
  Species: H. sapiens (human)
  Mutation: WT
  Cloning method: Restriction Enzyme; 5′ cloning site Unknown (unknown if destroyed)
Terms and licenses: Academic/Nonprofit Terms; Industry Terms: Not Available to Industry
How to cite: 1010-AIDx-CP was a gift from Alex Hewitt (Addgene plasmid # 135340 ; http://n2t.net/addgene:135340 ; RRID:Addgene_135340)
