[The description below was written by a language model from this plasmid's Addgene catalogue record and pLannotate feature annotations shown in this document.]
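Description:
1010-AIDx-CP is a mammalian expression and CRISPR plasmid built on the pcDNA3.1(+) backbone, about 10.8 kb in the sequenced record. It is maintained in E. coli through a high-copy ColE1/pUC-type origin and an ampicillin resistance gene (β-lactamase with its own promoter). It also carries the f1 phage origin typical of this backbone.

The payload is a cytosine base editor candidate in which a Streptococcus pyogenes Cas9 nickase has been circularly permuted at amino acid 1010, so that new termini are created at that position. This matches the feature table, where the Cas9 coding sequence appears as two separate fragments: a shorter one of about 1.1 kb, then a short gap presumably holding a linker, then a fragment of about 3 kb. Downstream lies a truncated human activation-induced cytidine deaminase (AICDA, here hAIDx), placing the deaminase at the C-terminus of the permuted nickase. AID deaminates cytosine to uracil in single-stranded DNA, which is the basis for targeted C-to-T editing.

Expression is driven by the CMV immediate-early enhancer and promoter, and a T7 promoter sits just upstream of the coding region. After the deaminase come a partial FLAG epitope match, a T2A peptide and the blasticidin S deaminase gene. Blasticidin resistance is therefore co-translated from the same transcript as a separate polypeptide, and the transcript ends at the bGH polyadenylation signal. The backbone's SV40 promoter–neomycin resistance cassette with SV40 poly(A) is also annotated, although the catalogue lists only blasticidin as the selectable marker. No guide RNA cassette is annotated, so a guide would presumably have to be provided from another construct. The plasmid serves to express and test this circular-permutant base editor architecture in mammalian cells.
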