Features (pLannotate 1.2.2; 25 found; start..end, strand, type, name):
     99..478     +  enhancer       CMV enhancer: human cytomegalovirus immediate early enhancer
    479..682     +  promoter       CMV promoter: human cytomegalovirus (CMV) immediate early promoter
    678..711     +  LTR            5' LTR (truncated) (fragment): truncated 5' long terminal repeat (LTR) from HIV-1
    727..745     +  promoter       T7 promoter: promoter for bacteriophage T7 RNA polymerase
    775..1872    +  CDS            cas9 (fragment): CAS9_STRP1 - Also known as csn1 From Streptococcus pyogenes serotype M1.
   1933..4962    +  CDS            cas9 (fragment): CAS9_STRP1 - Also known as csn1 From Streptococcus pyogenes serotype M1.
   5095..5640    +  CDS            AICDA (fragment): AICDA_HUMAN - Also known as AID. Experimental evidence at protein level: Swiss-Prot protein existence level 1. Single-stranded DNA-specific cytidine deaminase. Involved in somatic hypermutation (SHM), gene conversion, and class-switch recombination (CSR) in B-lymphocytes by deaminating C to U during transcription of Ig-variable (V) and Ig-switch (S) region DNA. Required for several crucial steps of B-cell terminal differentiation necessary for efficient antibody responses (PubMed:18722174, PubMed:21385873, PubMed:21518874, PubMed:27716525). May also play a role in the epigenetic regulation of
   5689..5712    +  CDS            3xFLAG (fragment): three tandem FLAG® epitope tags, followed by an enterokinase cleavage site
   5755..5777    +  CDS            T2A (fragment): 2A peptide from Thosea asigna virus capsid protein Eukaryotic ribosomes fail to insert a peptide bond between the Gly and Pro residues, yielding separate polypeptides.
   5788..6174    +  CDS            bsd: BSD_ASPTE - Experimental evidence at protein level: Swiss-Prot protein existence level 1. Catalyzes the deamination of the cytosine moiety of the antibiotics blasticidin S, cytomycin and acetylblasticidin S. From Aspergillus terreus.
   6277..6501    +  polyA_signal   bGH poly(A) signal: bovine growth hormone polyadenylation signal
   6505..6526    +  promoter       SV40 promoter (fragment): SV40 enhancer and early promoter
   6547..6975    +  rep_origin     f1 ori (sequence partly withheld): f1 bacteriophage origin of replication; arrow indicates direction of (+) strand synthesis
   6989..7318    +  promoter       SV40 promoter: SV40 enhancer and early promoter
   7385..8176    +  CDS            neo: KKA2_KLEPN - Also known as kan, nptII. Experimental evidence at protein level: Swiss-Prot protein existence level 1. Resistance to kanamycin, neomycin, paromomycin, ribostamycin, butirosin and gentamicin B. From Klebsiella pneumoniae.
   8200..8358    +  CDS            ble (fragment): BLE_KLEPN - Experimental evidence at protein level: Swiss-Prot protein existence level 1. Binding protein with a strong affinity to the bleomycin family of antibiotics. Binds to CL990; an antimitotic-antibiotic compound. From Klebsiella pneumoniae.
   8353..8474    +  polyA_signal   SV40 poly(A) signal: SV40 polyadenylation signal
   8545..8567    -  protein_bind   lac operator (fragment): The lac repressor binds to the lac operator to inhibit transcription in E. coli. This inhibition can be relieved by adding lactose or isopropyl-β-D-thiogalactopyranoside (IPTG). lac repressor encoded by lacI
   8571..8601    -  promoter       lac promoter: promoter for the E. coli lac operon
   8616..8637    -  protein_bind   CAP binding site: CAP binding activates transcription in the presence of cAMP. E. coli catabolite activator protein
   8650..8742    -  CDS            lacI (fragment): lac repressor; lacI; The lac repressor binds to the lac operator to inhibit transcription in E. coli. This inhibition can be relieved by adding lactose or isopropyl-β-D-thiogalactopyranoside (IPTG).
   8925..9513    -  rep_origin     ori: high-copy-number ColE1/pMB1/pBR322/pUC origin of replication
   9684..10544   -  CDS            AmpR: β-lactamase; bla; confers resistance to ampicillin, carbenicillin, and related antibiotics
  10545..10649   -  promoter       AmpR promoter: bla
  10708..10760   -  misc_feature   bom (fragment): basis of mobility region from pBR322
>Addgene plasmid #135340 | 1010-AIDx-CP | addgene full sequence | sequence record 267691 | Addgene NGS Result
TACAACAAGGCAAGGCTTGACCGACAATTGCATGAAGAATCTGCTTAGGGTTAGGCGTTTTGCGCTGCTT
CGCGATGTACGGGCCAGATATACGCGTTGACATTGATTATTGACTAGTTATTAATAGTAATCAATTACGG
GGTCATTAGTTCATAGCCCATATATGGAGTTCCGCGTTACATAACTTACGGTAAATGGCCCGCCTGGCTG
ACCGCCCAACGACCCCCGCCCATTGACGTCAATAATGACGTATGTTCCCATAGTAACGCCAATAGGGACT
TTCCATTGACGTCAATGGGTGGAGTATTTACGGTAAACTGCCCACTTGGCAGTACATCAAGTGTATCATA
TGCCAAGTACGCCCCCTATTGACGTCAATGACGGTAAATGGCCCGCCTGGCATTATGCCCAGTACATGAC
CTTATGGGACTTTCCTACTTGGCAGTACATCTACGTATTAGTCATCGCTATTACCATGGTGATGCGGTTT
TGGCAGTACATCAATGGGCGTGGATAGCGGTTTGACTCACGGGGATTTCCAAGTCTCCACCCCATTGACG
TCAATGGGAGTTTGTTTTGGCACCAAAATCAACGGGACTTTCCAAAATGTCGTAACAACTCCGCCCCATT
GACGCAAATGGGCGGTAGGCGTGTACGGTGGGAGGTCTATATAAGCAGAGCTCTCTGGCTAACTAGAGAA
CCCACTGCTTACTGGCTTATCGAAATTAATACGACTCACTATAGGGAGACCCAAGCTGGCTAGCGTTTAA
ACTTAAGCTTGGTACCGCCACCATGAATGGTGACTATAAAGTGTATGATGTTCGTAAGATGATCGCAAAG
TCCGAGCAGGAGATTGGCAAGGCAACCGCTAAGTATTTTTTTTACAGCAACATCATGAACTTCTTTAAGA
CCGAGATTACCCTGGCCAACGGTGAAATCCGTAAACGCCCGCTGATTGAAACCAACGGTGAAACCGGCGA
AATCGTGTGGGACAAGGGCCGTGATTTTGCGACCGTGCGCAAAGTGCTGTCCATGCCGCAGGTGAACATT
GTGAAGAAAACCGAGGTGCAGACCGGCGGTTTCAGCAAGGAAAGCATTCTGCCGAAACGTAACAGCGACA
AGCTGATCGCCCGCAAGAAAGATTGGGACCCGAAGAAATACGGCGGTTTCGATAGCCCGACCGTGGCTTA
TAGCGTGCTGGTGGTGGCCAAAGTGGAGAAGGGTAAAAGCAAGAAACTGAAGAGCGTGAAAGAACTGCTG
GGCATCACCATTATGGAGCGTAGCAGCTTCGAAAAGAACCCGATCGACTTTCTGGAGGCGAAGGGTTACA
AGGAAGTGAAGAAAGATCTGATCATTAAGCTGCCGAAATACAGCCTGTTTGAGCTGGAAAATGGTCGTAA
ACGTATGCTGGCCAGCGCCGGCGAGCTGCAAAAGGGCAACGAACTGGCGCTGCCGAGCAAATATGTGAAC
TTCCTGTACCTGGCCAGCCACTATGAGAAGCTGAAAGGTAGCCCGGAGGACAACGAACAGAAGCAGCTGT
TTGTGGAGCAGCACAAACACTATCTGGATGAGATCATTGAACAGATCAGCGAGTTCAGCAAGCGTGTGAT
TCTGGCGGACGCTAACCTGGATAAAGTGCTGAGCGCCTACAACAAACACCGTGACAAGCCGATCCGCGAG
CAGGCGGAAAACATCATTCACCTGTTCACCCTGACCAACCTGGGTGCGCCGGCCGCGTTCAAGTACTTTG
ACACCACCATTGATCGTAAACGCTATACCAGCACCAAGGAGGTGCTGGATGCTACCCTGATCCACCAGAG
CATTACCGGCCTGTACGAAACCCGTATTGATCTGAGCCAGCTGGGCGGTGACGGCGGTAGCGGCGGTAGC
GGCGGTAGCGGCGGTAGCGGCGGTAGCGGCGGTAGCGGCGGTGACAAGAAATATAGCATCGGTCTGGCGA
TTGGCACCAACAGCGTGGGTTGGGCTGTGATCACCGATGAGTACAAGGTGCCGAGCAAGAAGTTCAAGGT
GCTGGGCAACACCGACCGCCACAGCATCAAGAAAAACCTGATTGGTGCCCTGCTGTTTGATAGCGGTGAA
ACCGCCGAGGCCACCCGTCTGAAGCGCACCGCCCGTCGCCGTTACACCCGTCGTAAAAACCGTATCTGCT
ACCTGCAAGAGATTTTCAGCAACGAAATGGCCAAAGTGGACGATAGCTTCTTTCACCGCCTGGAGGAGAG
CTTCCTGGTGGAGGAAGACAAGAAACACGAGCGTCACCCGATCTTTGGCAACATTGTGGATGAGGTGGCT
TACCACGAAAAGTATCCGACCATCTACCACCTGCGTAAGAAACTGGTGGATAGCACCGACAAGGCCGATC
TGCGCCTGATCTATCTGGCTCTGGCCCACATGATCAAGTTCCGTGGTCACTTTCTGATCGAGGGCGACCT
GAACCCGGATAACAGCGATGTGGACAAGCTGTTCATCCAGCTGGTGCAGACCTACAACCAGCTGTTTGAG
GAAAACCCGATTAACGCCAGCGGTGTGGACGCGAAGGCTATCCTGAGCGCGCGTCTGAGCAAAAGCCGCC
GTCTGGAGAACCTGATCGCGCAGCTGCCGGGTGAAAAGAAAAACGGTCTGTTTGGCAACCTGATTGCTCT
GAGCCTGGGCCTGACCCCGAACTTCAAAAGCAACTTTGACCTGGCGGAGGATGCTAAGCTGCAACTGAGC
AAGGATACCTATGACGATGACCTGGACAACCTGCTGGCGCAGATCGGCGACCAGTACGCTGATCTGTTCC
TGGCTGCCAAGAACCTGAGCGATGCGATCCTGCTGAGCGACATTCTGCGTGTGAACACCGAGATTACCAA
GGCCCCGCTGAGCGCGAGCATGATCAAACGCTATGATGAACACCACCAGGACCTGACCCTGCTGAAAGCT
CTGGTGCGTCAGCAGCTGCCGGAGAAGTACAAAGAAATCTTCTTTGACCAGAGCAAGAACGGTTACGCCG
GCTATATTGATGGCGGTGCGAGCCAGGAGGAGTTCTACAAGTTTATCAAACCGATTCTGGAGAAAATGGA
CGGCACCGAGGAACTGCTGGTGAAGCTGAACCGTGAAGATCTGCTGCGTAAACAGCGCACCTTCGACAAC
GGTAGCATCCCGCACCAGATTCACCTGGGTGAGCTGCACGCCATCCTGCGCCGTCAGGAAGATTTCTACC
CGTTTCTGAAGGACAACCGTGAGAAGATCGAAAAAATTCTGACCTTCCGCATTCCGTACTATGTGGGTCC
GCTGGCTCGTGGCAACAGCCGCTTTGCCTGGATGACCCGCAAGAGCGAGGAAACCATCACCCCGTGGAAC
TTCGAGGAAGTGGTGGACAAAGGCGCCAGCGCGCAGAGCTTCATTGAGCGTATGACCAACTTTGATAAGA
ACCTGCCGAACGAAAAAGTGCTGCCGAAGCACAGCCTGCTGTACGAGTATTTCACCGTGTACAACGAACT
GACCAAGGTGAAATATGTGACCGAGGGTATGCGCAAGCCGGCCTTCCTGAGCGGCGAACAGAAGAAAGCG
ATCGTGGACCTGCTGTTTAAAACCAACCGTAAGGTGACCGTGAAGCAGCTGAAAGAGGATTATTTCAAGA
AAATTGAATGCTTTGACAGCGTGGAGATCAGCGGTGTGGAAGATCGTTTTAACGCGAGCCTGGGCACCTA
CCACGACCTGCTGAAAATCATTAAGGATAAAGACTTCCTGGATAACGAGGAAAACGAGGACATCCTGGAA
GATATTGTGCTGACCCTGACCCTGTTTGAGGACCGTGAAATGATCGAGGAACGCCTGAAGACCTATGCCC
ACCTGTTCGATGACAAAGTGATGAAACAGCTGAAGCGCCGTCGCTACACCGGTTGGGGCCGTCTGAGCCG
CAAACTGATCAACGGTATTCGCGATAAACAGAGCGGCAAGACCATCCTGGATTTTCTGAAGAGCGACGGT
TTCGCGAACCGTAACTTTATGCAGCTGATTCACGATGACAGCCTGACCTTCAAAGAGGACATCCAGAAGG
CGCAGGTGAGCGGTCAGGGCGATAGCCTGCACGAACATATTGCTAACCTGGCCGGTAGCCCGGCCATCAA
GAAGGGCATCCTGCAAACCGTGAAGGTGGTGGACGAGCTGGTGAAAGTGATGGGTCGTCACAAGCCGGAA
AACATCGTGATTGAGATGGCCCGCGAAAACCAGACCACCCAGAAAGGCCAGAAGAACAGCCGTGAGCGCA
TGAAGCGTATCGAGGAAGGCATCAAGGAACTGGGCAGCCAGATCCTGAAGGAGCACCCGGTGGAAAACAC
CCAGCTGCAAAACGAGAAACTGTACCTGTACTACCTGCAAAACGGTCGTGACATGTATGTGGATCAGGAA
CTGGACATTAACCGCCTGAGCGATTATGACGTGGATGCGATCGTGCCGCAGAGCTTCCTGAAGGATGACA
GCATTGACAACAAAGTGCTGACCCGTAGCGATAAAAACCGCGGCAAGAGCGACAACGTGCCGAGCGAGGA
AGTGGTGAAGAAAATGAAAAACTACTGGCGTCAGCTGCTGAACGCCAAACTGATCACCCAGCGTAAGTTT
GACAACCTGACCAAAGCTGAGCGCGGCGGTCTGAGCGAACTGGATAAAGCCGGTTTCATTAAGCGTCAGC
TGGTGGAAACCCGCCAGATCACCAAGCACGTGGCGCAGATTCTGGACAGCCGCATGAACACCAAGTATGA
CGAGAACGATAAACTGATCCGTGAAGTGAAAGTGATCACCCTGAAGAGCAAACTGGTGAGCGATTTTCGT
AAAGACTTCCAGTTTTACAAGGTGCGCGAGATCAACAACTACCACCACGCTCACGACGCCTATCTGAACG
CGGTGGTGGGCACCGCCCTGATCAAGAAGTACCCGAAGCTGGAGAGCGAGTTCGTGTACGGCCCGAAGAA
AAAGCGTAAAGTGGGTAGCAGCGGCAGCCCGAAAAAGAAACGCAAAGTGGGTAGCGACGCTCTGGATGAC
TTCGACCTGGATATGCTGGGCAGCGACGCCCTGGATGACTTTGGCGGTGGCAGCATGGATAGCCTGCTGA
TGAACCGTCGCAAATTCCTGTATCAGTTTAAGAACGTGCGTTGGGCTAAAGGCCGTCGCGAAACCTACCT
GTGCTATGTGGTGAAACGTCGCGATAGCGCCACCAGCTTCAGCCTGGACTTTGGTTACCTGCGCAACAAG
AACGGCTGCCACGTGGAGCTGCTGTTCCTGCGTTACATTAGCGACTGGGACCTGGACCCAGGCCGTTGCT
ATCGCGTGACCTGGTTTACCAGCTGGAGCCCGTGCTACGATTGCGCTCGTCATGTGGCGGACTTCCTGCG
TGGTAACCCAAACCTGAGCCTGCGTATCTTCACCGCGCGCCTGTACTTTTGCGAGGACCGTAAGGCTGAG
CCGGAAGGTCTGCGTCGCCTGCACCGTGCGGGTGTGCAGATCGCGATCATGACCTTCAAAGATTACTTTT
ATTGCTGGAACACCTTCGTGGAGAACCACGAACGCACCTTTAAGGCCTGGGAGGGTCTGCACGAAAACAG
CGTGCGTCTGAGCCGCCAGCTGCGCCGCATCCTGCTGCCAAAGCGTCCGGCGGCTACCAAGAAAGCGGGC
CAGGCTAAGAAAAAGAAAGACTACAAAGATGACGATGACAAGGGTAGCGGCGCTACCAACTTCAGCCTGC
TGAAGCAGGCGGGCGACGTGGAGGAAAATCCGGGCCCGATGGCTAAACCGCTGAGCCAGGAGGAAAGCAC
CCTGATCGAGCGCGCTACCGCCACCATTAACAGCATCCCGATTAGCGAAGACTATAGCGTGGCCAGCGCC
GCGCTGAGCAGCGATGGTCGTATTTTCACCGGCGTGAACGTGTACCACTTTACCGGTGGCCCGTGCGCCG
AGCTGGTGGTGCTGGGCACCGCCGCCGCCGCCGCCGCCGGCAACCTGACCTGCATCGTGGCGATTGGTAA
CGAAAATCGTGGCATCCTGAGCCCGTGCGGCCGTTGCCGCCAGGTGCTGCTGGACCTGCATCCGGGCATC
AAGGCGATTGTGAAGGATAGCGACGGCCAACCGACCGCCGTGGGTATTCGTGAACTGCTGCCATCCGGCT
ATGTTTGGGAGGGCTAAGGATCCACTAGTCCAGTGTGGTGGAATTCTGCAGATATCCAGCACAGTGGCGG
CCGCTCGAGTCTAGAGGGCCCGTTTAAACCCGCTGATCAGCCTCGACTGTGCCTTCTAGTTGCCAGCCAT
CTGTTGTTTGCCCCTCCCCCGTGCCTTCCTTGACCCTGGAAGGTGCCACTCCCACTGTCCTTTCCTAATA
AAATGAGGAAATTGCATCGCATTGTCTGAGTAGGTGTCATTCTATTCTGGGGGGTGGGGTGGGGCAGGAC
AGCAAGGGGGAGGATTGGGAAGACAATAGCAGGCATGCTGGGGATGCGGTGGGCTCTATGGCTTCTGAGG
CGGAAAGAACCAGCTGGGGCTCTAGGGGGTATCCCC
[124 nt withheld, positions 6547-6670]
C
[91 nt withheld, positions 6672-6762]
A
[49 nt withheld, positions 6764-6812]
CCTTTGACGTTGGAGTCCACGTTCTTT
[37 nt withheld, positions 6840-6876]
ACCCTATCTCGGTCTATTCTTTTGATTTATAAGGGATTTTGCCGATTTCGGCCTATTGGTTAAAAAATGA
GCTGATTTAACAAAAATTTAACGCGAATTAATTCTGTGGAATGTGTGTCAGTTAGGGTGTGGAAAGTCCC
CAGGCTCCCCAGCAGGCAGAAGTATGCAAAGCATGCATCTCAATTAGTCAGCAACCAGGTGTGGAAAGTC
CCCAGGCTCCCCAGCAGGCAGAAGTATGCAAAGCATGCATCTCAATTAGTCAGCAACCATAGTCCCGCCC
CTAACTCCGCCCATCCCGCCCCTAACTCCGCCCAGTTCCGCCCATTCTCCGCCCCATGGCTGACTAATTT
TTTTTATTTATGCAGAGGCCGAGGCCGCCTCTGCCTCTGAGCTATTCCAGAAGTAGTGAGGAGGCTTTTT
TGGAGGCCTAGGCTTTTGCAAAAAGCTCCCGGGAGCTTGTATATCCATTTTCGGATCTGATCAAGAGACA
GGATGAGGATCGTTTCGCATGATTGAACAAGATGGATTGCACGCAGGTTCTCCGGCCGCTTGGGTGGAGA
GGCTATTCGGCTATGACTGGGCACAACAGACAATCGGCTGCTCTGATGCCGCCGTGTTCCGGCTGTCAGC
GCAGGGGCGCCCGGTTCTTTTTGTCAAGACCGACCTGTCCGGTGCCCTGAATGAACTGCAGGACGAGGCA
GCGCGGCTATCGTGGCTGGCCACGACGGGCGTTCCTTGCGCAGCTGTGCTCGACGTTGTCACTGAAGCGG
GAAGGGACTGGCTGCTATTGGGCGAAGTGCCGGGGCAGGATCTCCTGTCATCTCACCTTGCTCCTGCCGA
GAAAGTATCCATCATGGCTGATGCAATGCGGCGGCTGCATACGCTTGATCCGGCTACCTGCCCATTCGAC
CACCAAGCGAAACATCGCATCGAGCGAGCACGTACTCGGATGGAAGCCGGTCTTGTCGATCAGGATGATC
TGGACGAAGAGCATCAGGGGCTCGCGCCAGCCGAACTGTTCGCCAGGCTCAAGGCGCGCATGCCCGACGG
CGAGGATCTCGTCGTGACCCATGGCGATGCCTGCTTGCCGAATATCATGGTGGAAAATGGCCGCTTTTCT
GGATTCATCGACTGTGGCCGGCTGGGTGTGGCGGACCGCTATCAGGACATAGCGTTGGCTACCCGTGATA
TTGCTGAAGAGCTTGGCGGCGAATGGGCTGACCGCTTCCTCGTGCTTTACGGTATCGCCGCTCCCGATTC
GCAGCGCATCGCCTTCTATCGCCTTCTTGACGAGTTCTTCTGAGCGGGACTCTGGGGTTCGAAATGACCG
ACCAAGCGACGCCCAACCTGCCATCACGAGATTTCGATTCCACCGCCGCCTTCTATGAAAGGTTGGGCTT
CGGAATCGTTTTCCGGGACGCCGGCTGGATGATCCTCCAGCGCGGGGATCTCATGCTGGAGTTCTTCGCC
CACCCCAACTTGTTTATTGCAGCTTATAATGGTTACAAATAAAGCAATAGCATCACAAATTTCACAAATA
AAGCATTTTTTTCACTGCATTCTAGTTGTGGTTTGTCCAAACTCATCAATGTATCTTATCATGTCTGTAT
ACCGTCGACCTCTAGCTAGAGCTTGGCGTAATCATGGTCATAGCTGTTTCCTGTGTGAAATTGTTATCCG
CTCACAATTCCACACAACATACGAGCCGGAAGCATAAAGTGTAAAGCCTGGGGTGCCTAATGAGTGAGCT
AACTCACATTAATTGCGTTGCGCTCACTGCCCGCTTTCCAGTCGGGAAACCTGTCGTGCCAGCTGCATTA
ATGAATCGGCCAACGCGCGGGGAGAGGCGGTTTGCGTATTGGGCGCTCTTCCGCTTCCTCGCTCACTGAC
TCGCTGCGCTCGGTCGTTCGGCTGCGGCGAGCGGTATCAGCTCACTCAAAGGCGGTAATACGGTTATCCA
CAGAATCAGGGGATAACGCAGGAAAGAACATGTGAGCAAAAGGCCAGCAAAAGGCCAGGAACCGTAAAAA
GGCCGCGTTGCTGGCGTTTTTCCATAGGCTCCGCCCCCCTGACGAGCATCACAAAAATCGACGCTCAAGT
CAGAGGTGGCGAAACCCGACAGGACTATAAAGATACCAGGCGTTTCCCCCTGGAAGCTCCCTCGTGCGCT
CTCCTGTTCCGACCCTGCCGCTTACCGGATACCTGTCCGCCTTTCTCCCTTCGGGAAGCGTGGCGCTTTC
TCATAGCTCACGCTGTAGGTATCTCAGTTCGGTGTAGGTCGTTCGCTCCAAGCTGGGCTGTGTGCACGAA
CCCCCCGTTCAGCCCGACCGCTGCGCCTTATCCGGTAACTATCGTCTTGAGTCCAACCCGGTAAGACACG
ACTTATCGCCACTGGCAGCAGCCACTGGTAACAGGATTAGCAGAGCGAGGTATGTAGGCGGTGCTACAGA
GTTCTTGAAGTGGTGGCCTAACTACGGCTACACTAGAAGAACAGTATTTGGTATCTGCGCTCTGCTGAAG
CCAGTTACCTTCGGAAAAAGAGTTGGTAGCTCTTGATCCGGCAAACAAACCACCGCTGGTAGCGGTGGTT
TTTTTGTTTGCAAGCAGCAGATTACGCGCAGAAAAAAAGGATCTCAAGAAGATCCTTTGATCTTTTCTAC
GGGGTCTGACGCTCAGTGGAACGAAAACTCACGTTAAGGGATTTTGGTCATGAGATTATCAAAAAGGATC
TTCACCTAGATCCTTTTAAATTAAAAATGAAGTTTTAAATCAATCTAAAGTATATATGAGTAAACTTGGT
CTGACAGTTACCAATGCTTAATCAGTGAGGCACCTATCTCAGCGATCTGTCTATTTCGTTCATCCATAGT
TGCCTGACTCCCCGTCGTGTAGATAACTACGATACGGGAGGGCTTACCATCTGGCCCCAGTGCTGCAATG
ATACCGCGAGACCCACGCTCACCGGCTCCAGATTTATCAGCAATAAACCAGCCAGCCGGAAGGGCCGAGC
GCAGAAGTGGTCCTGCAACTTTATCCGCCTCCATCCAGTCTATTAATTGTTGCCGGGAAGCTAGAGTAAG
TAGTTCGCCAGTTAATAGTTTGCGCAACGTTGTTGCCATTGCTACAGGCATCGTGGTGTCACGCTCGTCG
TTTGGTATGGCTTCATTCAGCTCCGGTTCCCAACGATCAAGGCGAGTTACATGATCCCCCATGTTGTGCA
AAAAAGCGGTTAGCTCCTTCGGTCCTCCGATCGTTGTCAGAAGTAAGTTGGCCGCAGTGTTATCACTCAT
GGTTATGGCAGCACTGCATAATTCTCTTACTGTCATGCCATCCGTAAGATGCTTTTCTGTGACTGGTGAG
TACTCAACCAAGTCATTCTGAGAATAGTGTATGCGGCGACCGAGTTGCTCTTGCCCGGCGTCAATACGGG
ATAATACCGCGCCACATAGCAGAACTTTAAAAGTGCTCATCATTGGAAAACGTTCTTCGGGGCGAAAACT
CTCAAGGATCTTACCGCTGTTGAGATCCAGTTCGATGTAACCCACTCGTGCACCCAACTGATCTTCAGCA
TCTTTTACTTTCACCAGCGTTTCTGGGTGAGCAAAAACAGGAAGGCAAAATGCCGCAAAAAAGGGAATAA
GGGCGACACGGAAATGTTGAATACTCATACTCTTCCTTTTTCAATATTATTGAAGCATTTATCAGGGTTA
TTGTCTCATGAGCGGATACATATTTGAATGTATTTAGAAAAATAAACAAATAGGGGTTCCGCGCACATTT
CCCCGAAAAGTGCCACCTGACGTCGACGGATCGGGAGATCTCCCGATCCCCTATGGTGCACTCTCAGTAC
AATCTGCTCTGATGCCGCATAGTTAAGCCAGTATCTGCTCCCTGCTTGTGTGTTGGAGGTCGCTGAGTAG
TGCGCGAGCAAAATTTAAGC
