>Addgene plasmid #135340 | 1010-AIDx-CP | depositor partial sequence | sequence record 261016 | insert: circular permutation at position 1010 spyCas9 (D10A) with C terminus hAIDx (182X)
GGTACCGCCACCATGAATGGTGACTATAAAGTGTATGATGTTCGTAAGATGATCGCAAAGTCCGAGCAGG
AGATTGGCAAGGCAACCGCTAAGTATTTTTTTTACAGCAACATCATGAACTTCTTTAAGACCGAGATTAC
CCTGGCCAACGGTGAAATCCGTAAACGCCCGCTGATTGAAACCAACGGTGAAACCGGCGAAATCGTGTGG
GACAAGGGCCGTGATTTTGCGACCGTGCGCAAAGTGCTGTCCATGCCGCAGGTGAACATTGTGAAGAAAA
CCGAGGTGCAGACCGGCGGTTTCAGCAAGGAAAGCATTCTGCCGAAACGTAACAGCGACAAGCTGATCGC
CCGCAAGAAAGATTGGGACCCGAAGAAATACGGCGGTTTCGATAGCCCGACCGTGGCTTATAGCGTGCTG
GTGGTGGCCAAAGTGGAGAAGGGTAAAAGCAAGAAACTGAAGAGCGTGAAAGAACTGCTGGGCATCACCA
TTATGGAGCGTAGCAGCTTCGAAAAGAACCCGATCGACTTTCTGGAGGCGAAGGGTTACAAGGAAGTGAA
GAAAGATCTGATCATTAAGCTGCCGAAATACAGCCTGTTTGAGCTGGAAAATGGTCGTAAACGTATGCTG
GCCAGCGCCGGCGAGCTGCAAAAGGGCAACGAACTGGCGCTGCCGAGCAAATATGTGAACTTCCTGTACC
TGGCCAGCCACTATGAGAAGCTGAAAGGTAGCCCGGAGGACAACGAACAGAAGCAGCTGTTTGTGGAGCA
GCACAAACACTATCTGGATGAGATCATTGAACAGATCAGCGAGTTCAGCAAGCGTGTGATTCTGGCGGAC
GCTAACCTGGATAAAGTGCTGAGCGCCTACAACAAACACCGTGACAAGCCGATCCGCGAGCAGGCGGAAA
ACATCATTCACCTGTTCACCCTGACCAACCTGGGTGCGCCGGCCGCGTTCAAGTACTTTGACACCACCAT
TGATCGTAAACGCTATACCAGCACCAAGGAGGTGCTGGATGCTACCCTGATCCACCAGAGCATTACCGGC
CTGTACGAAACCCGTATTGATCTGAGCCAGCTGGGCGGTGACGGCGGTAGCGGCGGTAGCGGCGGTAGCG
GCGGTAGCGGCGGTAGCGGCGGTAGCGGCGGTGACAAGAAATATAGCATCGGTCTGGCGATTGGCACCAA
CAGCGTGGGTTGGGCTGTGATCACCGATGAGTACAAGGTGCCGAGCAAGAAGTTCAAGGTGCTGGGCAAC
ACCGACCGCCACAGCATCAAGAAAAACCTGATTGGTGCCCTGCTGTTTGATAGCGGTGAAACCGCCGAGG
CCACCCGTCTGAAGCGCACCGCCCGTCGCCGTTACACCCGTCGTAAAAACCGTATCTGCTACCTGCAAGA
GATTTTCAGCAACGAAATGGCCAAAGTGGACGATAGCTTCTTTCACCGCCTGGAGGAGAGCTTCCTGGTG
GAGGAAGACAAGAAACACGAGCGTCACCCGATCTTTGGCAACATTGTGGATGAGGTGGCTTACCACGAAA
AGTATCCGACCATCTACCACCTGCGTAAGAAACTGGTGGATAGCACCGACAAGGCCGATCTGCGCCTGAT
CTATCTGGCTCTGGCCCACATGATCAAGTTCCGTGGTCACTTTCTGATCGAGGGCGACCTGAACCCGGAT
AACAGCGATGTGGACAAGCTGTTCATCCAGCTGGTGCAGACCTACAACCAGCTGTTTGAGGAAAACCCGA
TTAACGCCAGCGGTGTGGACGCGAAGGCTATCCTGAGCGCGCGTCTGAGCAAAAGCCGCCGTCTGGAGAA
CCTGATCGCGCAGCTGCCGGGTGAAAAGAAAAACGGTCTGTTTGGCAACCTGATTGCTCTGAGCCTGGGC
CTGACCCCGAACTTCAAAAGCAACTTTGACCTGGCGGAGGATGCTAAGCTGCAACTGAGCAAGGATACCT
ATGACGATGACCTGGACAACCTGCTGGCGCAGATCGGCGACCAGTACGCTGATCTGTTCCTGGCTGCCAA
GAACCTGAGCGATGCGATCCTGCTGAGCGACATTCTGCGTGTGAACACCGAGATTACCAAGGCCCCGCTG
AGCGCGAGCATGATCAAACGCTATGATGAACACCACCAGGACCTGACCCTGCTGAAAGCTCTGGTGCGTC
AGCAGCTGCCGGAGAAGTACAAAGAAATCTTCTTTGACCAGAGCAAGAACGGTTACGCCGGCTATATTGA
TGGCGGTGCGAGCCAGGAGGAGTTCTACAAGTTTATCAAACCGATTCTGGAGAAAATGGACGGCACCGAG
GAACTGCTGGTGAAGCTGAACCGTGAAGATCTGCTGCGTAAACAGCGCACCTTCGACAACGGTAGCATCC
CGCACCAGATTCACCTGGGTGAGCTGCACGCCATCCTGCGCCGTCAGGAAGATTTCTACCCGTTTCTGAA
GGACAACCGTGAGAAGATCGAAAAAATTCTGACCTTCCGCATTCCGTACTATGTGGGTCCGCTGGCTCGT
GGCAACAGCCGCTTTGCCTGGATGACCCGCAAGAGCGAGGAAACCATCACCCCGTGGAACTTCGAGGAAG
TGGTGGACAAAGGCGCCAGCGCGCAGAGCTTCATTGAGCGTATGACCAACTTTGATAAGAACCTGCCGAA
CGAAAAAGTGCTGCCGAAGCACAGCCTGCTGTACGAGTATTTCACCGTGTACAACGAACTGACCAAGGTG
AAATATGTGACCGAGGGTATGCGCAAGCCGGCCTTCCTGAGCGGCGAACAGAAGAAAGCGATCGTGGACC
TGCTGTTTAAAACCAACCGTAAGGTGACCGTGAAGCAGCTGAAAGAGGATTATTTCAAGAAAATTGAATG
CTTTGACAGCGTGGAGATCAGCGGTGTGGAAGATCGTTTTAACGCGAGCCTGGGCACCTACCACGACCTG
CTGAAAATCATTAAGGATAAAGACTTCCTGGATAACGAGGAAAACGAGGACATCCTGGAAGATATTGTGC
TGACCCTGACCCTGTTTGAGGACCGTGAAATGATCGAGGAACGCCTGAAGACCTATGCCCACCTGTTCGA
TGACAAAGTGATGAAACAGCTGAAGCGCCGTCGCTACACCGGTTGGGGCCGTCTGAGCCGCAAACTGATC
AACGGTATTCGCGATAAACAGAGCGGCAAGACCATCCTGGATTTTCTGAAGAGCGACGGTTTCGCGAACC
GTAACTTTATGCAGCTGATTCACGATGACAGCCTGACCTTCAAAGAGGACATCCAGAAGGCGCAGGTGAG
CGGTCAGGGCGATAGCCTGCACGAACATATTGCTAACCTGGCCGGTAGCCCGGCCATCAAGAAGGGCATC
CTGCAAACCGTGAAGGTGGTGGACGAGCTGGTGAAAGTGATGGGTCGTCACAAGCCGGAAAACATCGTGA
TTGAGATGGCCCGCGAAAACCAGACCACCCAGAAAGGCCAGAAGAACAGCCGTGAGCGCATGAAGCGTAT
CGAGGAAGGCATCAAGGAACTGGGCAGCCAGATCCTGAAGGAGCACCCGGTGGAAAACACCCAGCTGCAA
AACGAGAAACTGTACCTGTACTACCTGCAAAACGGTCGTGACATGTATGTGGATCAGGAACTGGACATTA
ACCGCCTGAGCGATTATGACGTGGATGCGATCGTGCCGCAGAGCTTCCTGAAGGATGACAGCATTGACAA
CAAAGTGCTGACCCGTAGCGATAAAAACCGCGGCAAGAGCGACAACGTGCCGAGCGAGGAAGTGGTGAAG
AAAATGAAAAACTACTGGCGTCAGCTGCTGAACGCCAAACTGATCACCCAGCGTAAGTTTGACAACCTGA
CCAAAGCTGAGCGCGGCGGTCTGAGCGAACTGGATAAAGCCGGTTTCATTAAGCGTCAGCTGGTGGAAAC
CCGCCAGATCACCAAGCACGTGGCGCAGATTCTGGACAGCCGCATGAACACCAAGTATGACGAGAACGAT
AAACTGATCCGTGAAGTGAAAGTGATCACCCTGAAGAGCAAACTGGTGAGCGATTTTCGTAAAGACTTCC
AGTTTTACAAGGTGCGCGAGATCAACAACTACCACCACGCTCACGACGCCTATCTGAACGCGGTGGTGGG
CACCGCCCTGATCAAGAAGTACCCGAAGCTGGAGAGCGAGTTCGTGTACGGCCCGAAGAAAAAGCGTAAA
GTGGGTAGCAGCGGCAGCCCGAAAAAGAAACGCAAAGTGGGTAGCGACGCTCTGGATGACTTCGACCTGG
ATATGCTGGGCAGCGACGCCCTGGATGACTTTGGCGGTGGCAGCATGGATAGCCTGCTGATGAACCGTCG
CAAATTCCTGTATCAGTTTAAGAACGTGCGTTGGGCTAAAGGCCGTCGCGAAACCTACCTGTGCTATGTG
GTGAAACGTCGCGATAGCGCCACCAGCTTCAGCCTGGACTTTGGTTACCTGCGCAACAAGAACGGCTGCC
ACGTGGAGCTGCTGTTCCTGCGTTACATTAGCGACTGGGACCTGGACCCAGGCCGTTGCTATCGCGTGAC
CTGGTTTACCAGCTGGAGCCCGTGCTACGATTGCGCTCGTCATGTGGCGGACTTCCTGCGTGGTAACCCA
AACCTGAGCCTGCGTATCTTCACCGCGCGCCTGTACTTTTGCGAGGACCGTAAGGCTGAGCCGGAAGGTC
TGCGTCGCCTGCACCGTGCGGGTGTGCAGATCGCGATCATGACCTTCAAAGATTACTTTTATTGCTGGAA
CACCTTCGTGGAGAACCACGAACGCACCTTTAAGGCCTGGGAGGGTCTGCACGAAAACAGCGTGCGTCTG
AGCCGCCAGCTGCGCCGCATCCTGCTGCCAAAGCGTCCGGCGGCTACCAAGAAAGCGGGCCAGGCTAAGA
AAAAGAAAGACTACAAAGATGACGATGACAAGGGTAGCGGCGCTACCAACTTCAGCCTGCTGAAGCAGGC
GGGCGACGTGGAGGAAAATCCGGGCCCGATGGCTAAACCGCTGAGCCAGGAGGAAAGCACCCTGATCGAG
CGCGCTACCGCCACCATTAACAGCATCCCGATTAGCGAAGACTATAGCGTGGCCAGCGCCGCGCTGAGCA
GCGATGGTCGTATTTTCACCGGCGTGAACGTGTACCACTTTACCGGTGGCCCGTGCGCCGAGCTGGTGGT
GCTGGGCACCGCCGCCGCCGCCGCCGCCGGCAACCTGACCTGCATCGTGGCGATTGGTAACGAAAATCGT
GGCATCCTGAGCCCGTGCGGCCGTTGCCGCCAGGTGCTGCTGGACCTGCATCCGGGCATCAAGGCGATTG
TGAAGGATAGCGACGGCCAACCGACCGCCGTGGGTATTCGTGAACTGCTGCCATCCGGCTATGTTTGGGA
GGGCTAAGGATCC
